>Addgene plasmid #63304 | pFusX2-22 | depositor partial sequence | sequence record 105126 | pFusX2_CCC  original sequence
AGTCTTAAGCGTCTCCCTGACCCCGGACCAAGTGGTGGCTATCGCCAGCCACGATGGCGGCAAGCAAGCG
CTCGAAACGGTGCAGCGGCTGTTGCCGGTGCTGTGCCAGGACCATGGCCTGACTCCGGACCAAGTGGTGG
CTATCGCCAGCCACGATGGCGGCAAGCAAGCGCTCGAAACGGTGCAGCGGCTGTTGCCGGTGCTGTGCCA
GGACCATGGCCTGACTCCGGACCAAGTGGTGGCTATCGCCAGCCACGATGGCGGCAAGCAAGCGCTCGAA
ACGGTGCAGCGGCTGTTGCCGGTGCTGTGCCAGGACCATGGCGAGACGTC
