>Addgene plasmid #63304 | pFusX2-22 | depositor partial sequence | sequence record 105127 | FusX2
CGTCTCCCTGACCCCGGACCAAGTGGTGGCTATCGAGACCGGCGCCGCTACGGGCGCGTCCCATTCGCCA
TTCAGGCTGCGCAACTGTTGGGAAGGGCGATCGGTGCGGGCTCTTCGCTATTACGCCAGCTGGCGAAAGG
GGGATGTGCTGCAAGGCGATTAAGTTGGGAACGCCAGGGTTTTCCCAGTCACGACGTTGTAAAACGACGG
CCAGTGAGCGCGCGTAATCGACTCACTATAGGGCGAATTGGGTACCGGGCCCCCCCTCGAGGTCCTCCAG
CTTTTGTTCCCTTTAGTGAGGGTTAATTGCGCGCTTGGCGTAATCATGGTCATAGCTGTTTCCTGTGTGA
AATTGTTATCCGCTCACAATTCCACACAACATACGAGCCGGAAGCATAAAGTGTAAAGCCTGGGGTGCCT
AATGAGTGAGCTAACTCACATTAATTGCGTTGCGCTCACTGCCCGCTTTCCACCGGTGGTCTCTGGCGGC
AAGCAAGCGCTCGAAACGGTGCAGCGGCTGTTGCCGGTGCTGTGCCAGGACCATGGCGAGACGTCTAGAC
CAGCCAGGACAGAAATGCCTCGACTTCGCTGCTACCCAAGGTTGCCGGGTGACGCACACCGTGGAAACGG
ATGAAGGCACGAACCCAGTGGACATAAGCCTGTTCGGTTCGTAAGCTGTAATGCAAGTAGCGTATGCGCT
CACGCAACTGGTCCAGAACCTTGACCGAACGCAGCGGTGGTAACGGCGCAGTGGCGGTTTTCATGGCTTG
TTATGACTGTTTTTTTGGGGTACAGTCTATGCCTCGGGCATCCAAGCAGCAAGCGCGTTACGCCGTGGGT
CGATGTTTGATGTTATGGAGCAGCAACGATGTTACGCAGCAGGGCAGTCGCCCTAAAACAAAGTTAAACA
TTATGAGGGAAGCGGTGATCGCCGAAGTATCGACTCAACTATCAGAGGTAGTTGGCGTCATCGAGCGCCA
TCTCGAACCGACGTTGCTGGCCGTACATTTGTACGGCTCCGCAGTGGATGGCGGCCTGAAGCCACACAGT
GATATTGATTTGCTGGTTACGGTGACCGTAAGGCTTGATGAAACAACGCGGCGAGCTTTGATCAACGACC
TTTTGGAAACTTCGGCTTCCCCTGGAGAGAGCGAGATTCTCCGCGCTGTAGAAGTCACCATTGTTGTGCA
CGACGACATCATTCCGTGGCGTTATCCAGCTAAGCGCGAACTGCAATTTGGAGAATGGCAGCGCAATGAC
ATTCTTGCAGGTATCTTCGAGCCAGCCACGATCGACATTGATCTGGCTATCTTGCTGACAAAAGCAAGAG
AACATAGCGTTGCCTTGGTAGGTCCAGCGGCGGAGGAACTCTTTGATCCGGTTCCTGAACAGGATCTATT
TGAGGCGCTAAATGAAACCTTAACGCTATGGAACTCGCCGCCCGACTGGGCTGGCGATGAGCGAAATGTA
GTGCTTACGTTGTCCCGCATTTGGTACAGCGCAGTAACCGGCAAAATCGCGCCGAAGGATGTCGCTGCCG
ACTGGGCAATGGAGCGCCTGCCGGCCCAGTATCAGCCCGTCATACTTGAAGCTAGACAGGCTTATCTTGG
ACAAGAAGAAGATCGCTTGGCCTCGCGCGCAGATCAGTTGGAAGAATTTGTCCACTACGTGAAAGGCGAG
ATCACCAAGGTAGTCGGCAAATAACCCTCGAGCCACCCATGACCAAAATCCCTTAACGTGAGTTACGCGT
CGTTCCACTGAGCGTCAGACCCCGTAGAAAAGATCAAAGGATCTTCTTGAGATCCTTTTTTTCTGCGCGT
AATCTGCTGCTTGCAAACAAAAAAACCACCGCTACCAGCGGTGGTTTGTTTGCCGGATCAAGAGCTACCA
ACTCTTTTTCCGAAGGTAACTGGCTTCAGCAGAGCGCAGATACCAAATACTGTCCTTCTAGTGTAGCCGT
AGTTAGGCCACCACTTCAAGAACTCTGTAGCACCGCCTACATACCTCGCTCTGCTAATCCTGTTACCAGT
GGCTGCTGCCAGTGGCGATAAGTCGTGTCTTACCGGGTTGGACTCAAGACGATAGTTACCGGATAAGGCG
CAGCGGTCGGGCTGAACGGGGGGTTCGTGCACACAGCCCAGCTTGGAGCGAACGACCTACACCGAACTGA
GATACCTACAGCGTGAGCATTGAGAAAGCGCCACGCTTCCCGAAGGGAGAAAGGCGGACAGGTATCCGGT
AAGCGGCAGGGTCGGAACAGGAGAGCGCACGAGGGAGCTTCCAGGGGGAAACGCCTGGTATCTTTATAGT
CCTGTCGGGTTTCGCCACCTCTGACTTGAGCGTCGATTTTTGTGATGCTCGTCAGGGGGGCGGAGCCTAT
GGAAAAACGCCAGCAACGCGGCCTTTTTACGGTTCCTGGCCTTTTGCTGGCCTTTTGCTCACATGTTCTT
TCCTGCGTTATCCCCTGATTCTGTGGATAACCGTATTACCGCCTTTGAGTGAGCTGATACCGCTCGCCGC
AGCCGAACGACCGAGCGCAGCGAGTCAGTGAGCGAGGAAGCGGAAGAGCGCCCAATACGCAAACCGCCTC
TCCCCGCGCGTTGGCCGATTCATTAATGCAGCTGGCACGACAGGTTTCCCGACTGGAAAGCGGGCAGTGA
GCGCAACGCAATTAATACGCGTACCGCTAGCCAGGAAGAGTTTGTAGAAACGCAAAAAGGCCATCCGTCA
GGATGGCCTTCTGCTTAGTTTGATGCCTGGCAGTTTATGGCGGGCGTCCTGCCCGCCACCCTCCGGGCCG
TTGCTTCACAACGTTCAAATCCGCTCCCGGCGGATTTGTCCTACTCAGGAGAGCGTTCACCGACAAACAA
CAGATAAAACGAAAGGCCCAGTCTTCCGACTGAGCCTTTCGTTTTATTTGATGCCTGGCAGTTCCCTACT
CTCGCGTTAACGCTAGCATGGATGTTTTCCCAGTCACGACGTTGTAAAACGACGGCCAGTCTTAAG
