>Addgene plasmid #63304 | pFusX2-22 | addgene partial sequence | sequence record 114235 | pCR8_R1 5'-cgaaccgaacaggcttatgt-3'
GTCACCCGGCAACCTTGGGTAGCAGCGAAGTCGAGGCATTTCTGTCCTGGCTGGTCTAGACGTCTCGCCA
TGGTCCTGGCACAGCACCGGCAACAGCCGCTGCACCGTTTCGAGCGCTTGCTTGCCGCCATCGTGGCTGG
CGATAGCCACCACTTGGTCCGGAGTCAGGCCATGGTCCTGGCACAGCACCGGCAACAGCCGCTGCACCGT
TTCGAGCGCTTGCTTGCCGCCATCGTGGCTGGCGATAGCCACCACTTGGTCCGGAGTCAGGCCATGGTCC
TGGCACAGCACCGGCAACAGCCGCTGCACCGTTTCGAGCGCTTGCTTGCCGCCATCGTGGCTGGCGATAG
CCACCACTTGGTCCGGGGTCAGGGAGACGCTTAAGACTGGCCGTCGTTTTACAACGTCGTGACTGGGAAA
ACATCCATGCTAGCGTTAACGCGAGAGTAGGGAACTGCCAGGCATCAAATAAAACGAAAGGCTCAGTCGG
AAGACTGGGCCTTTCGTTTTATCTGTTGTTTGTCGGTGAACGCTCTCCTGAGTAGGACAAATCCGCCGGG
AGCGGATTTGAACGTTGTGAAGCAACGGCCCGGAGGGTGGCGGGCAGGACGCCCGCCATAAACTGCCAGG
CATCAAACTAAGCAGAAGGCCATCCTGACGGATGGCCTTTTT
