[The description below was written by a language model from this plasmid's Addgene catalogue record.]
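Description:
pFusX2-22 is a library component plasmid from the FusX system, a rapid one-step method for assembling TALE repeat arrays for TALENs and related genome-targeting proteins. It is built on the FusX2 backbone (about 3 kb without insert), is maintained as a high-copy plasmid in standard E. coli cloning strains, and is selected with spectinomycin. The record does not include a feature table, so the origin of replication and other backbone elements are not stated. The use of pCR8-type sequencing primers hints at a pCR8-related backbone, but this is not stated.

The insert is a synthetic trimer of TALE repeat modules carrying the repeat-variable diresidues HD HD HD, also named X2_CCC. In the TALE code, HD specifies recognition of cytosine, so this unit reads the triplet CCC. As a member of the "X2" position set, it supplies RVD positions 4 to 6 of the final repeat array. The trimer was placed in the backbone by BsaI-based cloning, and the BsaI sites were destroyed in the process, as expected for a type IIS (Golden Gate style) strategy in which the enzyme cuts outside its recognition site.

In use, a researcher picks the pre-made trimer plasmid matching the desired target bases at each position set and combines them in a single reaction with a receiver backbone to produce a full-length TALE DNA-binding domain. pFusX2-22 is chosen whenever bases 4 to 6 of the target are CCC. It carries no expression cassette described in the record and serves as an assembly intermediate rather than a final effector construct.
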