Addgene plasmid #63304: pFusX2-22
Purpose: Encodes RVD positions 4-6 in TALEN assembly
Depositing lab: Stephen Ekker. Depositing organization: Mayo Foundation for Medical Education and Research. Publication: FusX: A rapid one-step TALE assembly system for genome science. Ma AC, McNulty MS, Tanya PL, Jarryd CM, Martinez-Galvez G, Argue DP, Lee HB, Urban MD, Bullard CE, Blackburn PR, Man TK, Clark KJ, Ekker SC. Hum Gene Ther. 2016 Jun;27(6):451-63. doi: 10.1089/hum.2015.172 PubMed 26854857.
Backbone
  Vector backbone: FusX2
  Backbone size w/o insert (bp): 3006
  Vector type: TALEN
Growth in bacteria
  Bacterial resistance: Spectinomycin, 50 μg/mL
  Growth temperature: 37°C
  Growth strain: DH5alpha
  Copy number: High Copy
Gene/Insert
  Gene/Insert name: HD HD HD (alt name: X2_CCC)
  Species: Synthetic
  Mutation: none
  Cloning method: Restriction Enzyme; 5′ cloning site BsaI (destroyed during cloning); 3′ cloning site BsaI (destroyed during cloning)
  Sequencing primers: 5′ pCR8_F1; 3′ pCR8_R1
Terms and licenses: Academic/Nonprofit Terms; Industry Terms: Not Available to Industry
How to cite: pFusX2-22 was a gift from Stephen Ekker (Addgene plasmid # 63304 ; http://n2t.net/addgene:63304 ; RRID:Addgene_63304)
